Addgene plasmid #192372: LLP729_L2_pV01_0I_FRT-OCS-rLUC_TCTP-fLUC
Purpose: To test for the repressive potential of the OCS with the FRT sites around it. Then used as a control to represent the off state of many cicuits.
Depositing lab: Ryan Lister. Depositing organization: University of Western Australia. Publication: Synthetic memory circuits for stable cell reprogramming in plants. Lloyd JPB, Ly F, Gong P, Pflueger J, Swain T, Pflueger C, Fourie E, Khan MA, Kidd BN, Lister R. Nat Biotechnol. 2022 Jul 4. pii: 10.1038/s41587-022-01383-2. doi: 10.1038/s41587-022-01383-2. PubMed 35788565.
Backbone
  Vector backbone: pAGM4673
  Backbone manufacturer: Sylvestre Marillonnet
  Vector type: Plant Expression, Synthetic Biology
Growth in bacteria
  Bacterial resistance: Kanamycin, 50 μg/mL
  Growth temperature: 30°C
  Growth strain: DH5alpha
  Copy number: Unknown
Gene/Insert
  Gene/Insert name: Act2::FRT-OCS-FRT::Rluc
  Species: H. sapiens (human)
  Tag / fusion protein: PEST (C terminal on insert)
  Cloning method: Restriction Enzyme; 5′ cloning site unknown (unknown if destroyed)
Terms and licenses: Academic/Nonprofit Terms; Industry Terms: Not Available to Industry
Depositor comments: Other genes: TCTP1::Fluc
How to cite: LLP729_L2_pV01_0I_FRT-OCS-rLUC_TCTP-fLUC was a gift from Ryan Lister (Addgene plasmid # 192372 ; http://n2t.net/addgene:192372 ; RRID:Addgene_192372)
