[The description below was written by a language model from this plasmid's Addgene catalogue record and pLannotate feature annotations shown in this document.]
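Description:
LLP729_L2_pV01_0I_FRT-OCS-rLUC_TCTP-fLUC is a 9.6 kb level 2 plant expression construct assembled in the pAGM4673 binary backbone, built as part of a set of synthetic recombinase-based memory circuits for plants. The backbone carries nopaline-type left and right T-DNA border repeats flanking the payload, which is the arrangement used for Agrobacterium-mediated delivery. It also has an incP oriV with its trfA replication protein for broad-host-range maintenance and a ColE1/pUC-type origin for propagation in E. coli. Selection in bacteria is by kanamycin through an aphA-3 aminoglycoside phosphotransferase gene driven by the bla promoter.

The T-DNA holds two luciferase units. According to the catalogue entry, the test unit is driven by an Act2 promoter, which the feature table does not annotate. Downstream of it, an octopine synthase (OCS) terminator flanked by two minimal FRT sites sits within a split TMV Ω translational leader. This is followed by a Renilla luciferase coding sequence interrupted near its start by the potato IV2 intron, which restricts expression to plant cells. The Renilla gene ends in a destabilising C-terminal PEST tag, which appears to correspond to a short fragment annotated as Arabidopsis DREB2A, and then a CaMV poly(A) signal. The intervening OCS terminator is intended to stop transcription before the reporter, so Renilla signal stays low unless FLP recombinase excises the FRT-flanked block.

The second unit expresses firefly luciferase with a gene 7 terminator, described by the depositor as TCTP1-driven, and presumably serves as a normalising reference. The construct was used to measure how effectively the FRT-flanked OCS terminator represses expression, and then as an "off state" control for related circuits. The record's listing of human as the insert species does not match the annotated parts.
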