Features (pLannotate 1.2.2; 18 found; start..end, strand, type, name):
    824..844     +  misc_feature   TMV Ω (fragment): translational enhancer from the tobacco mosaic virus 5'-leader sequence (Gallie et al., 1988)
    845..878     +  protein_bind   FRT (minimal): supports FLP-mediated excision but not integration (Turan and Bode, 2011) FLP recombinase from the Saccharomyces cerevisiae 2μ plasmid
    879..1586    +  terminator     OCS terminator: octopine synthase terminator
   1587..1620    +  protein_bind   FRT (minimal): supports FLP-mediated excision but not integration (Turan and Bode, 2011) FLP recombinase from the Saccharomyces cerevisiae 2μ plasmid
   1621..1655    +  misc_feature   TMV Ω (fragment): translational enhancer from the tobacco mosaic virus 5'-leader sequence (Gallie et al., 1988)
   1687..1875    +  intron         IV2 intron: modified second intron of the potato ST-LS1 gene (Vancanneyt et al., 1990)
   1873..2778    +  CDS            LUCI_RENRE: Experimental evidence at protein level: Swiss-Prot protein existence level 1. Upon binding the substrate, the enzyme catalyzes an oxygenation, producing a very short-lived hydroperoxide that cyclizes into a dioxetanone structure, which collapses, releasing a CO(2) molecule. The spontaneous breakdown of the dioxetanone releases the energy (about 50 kcal/mole) that is necessary to generate the excited state of the coelenteramide product, which is the singlet form of the monoanion. In vivo the product undergoes the process of nonradiative energy transfer to an accessory protein, a green fluoresce
   2785..2859    +  CDS            DREB2A (fragment): DRE2A_ARATH - Also known as ERF045. Experimental evidence at protein level: Swiss-Prot protein existence level 1. Transcriptional activator that binds specifically to the DNA sequence 5'-[AG]CCGAC-3'. Binding to the C-repeat/DRE element mediates high salinity- and dehydration-inducible transcription. From Arabidopsis thaliana (Mouse-ear cress).
   2903..3077    +  polyA_signal   CaMV poly(A) signal: cauliflower mosaic virus polyadenylation signal
   3465..5114    +  CDS            LUCI_PHOPY: Experimental evidence at protein level: Swiss-Prot protein existence level 1. Produces green light with a wavelength of 562 nm. From Photinus pyralis (Common eastern firefly) (Lampyris pyralis).
   5137..5337    +  terminator     gene 7 terminator: transcription terminator for octopine-type Ti plasmid gene 7
   5401..5425    +  misc_feature   RB T-DNA repeat: right border repeat from nopaline C58 T-DNA
   5522..6153    +  rep_origin     oriV: incP origin of replication
   6244..6348    +  promoter       AmpR promoter: bla
   6349..7143    +  CDS            KanR: aminoglycoside phosphotransferase; aphA-3; confers resistance to kanamycin
   7314..7902    +  rep_origin     ori: high-copy-number ColE1/pMB1/pBR322/pUC origin of replication
   8238..9383    +  CDS            trfA: TRFA_ECOLX - Experimental evidence at protein level: Swiss-Prot protein existence level 1. Also involved in plasmid copy number control, promoting intermolecular coupling of protein bound iterons at oriV, which inhibits replication initiation. From Escherichia coli.
   9532..9556    +  misc_feature   LB T-DNA repeat: left border repeat from nopaline C58 T-DNA
>Addgene plasmid #192372 | LLP729_L2_pV01_0I_FRT-OCS-rLUC_TCTP-fLUC | addgene full sequence | sequence record 378259 | Addgene NGS Result
GTGCCGAATTCGGATCCGGAGTCGACAAAATTTAGAACGAACTTAATTATGATCTCAAATACATTGATAC
ATATCTCATCTAGATCTAGGTTATCATTATGTAAGAAAGTTTTGACGAATATGGCACGACAAAATGGCTA
GACTCGATGTAATTGGTATCTCAACTCAACATTATACTTATACCAAACATTAGTTAGACAAAATTTAAAC
AACTATTTTTTATGTATGCAAGAGTCAGCATATGTATAATTGATTCAGAATCGTTTTGACGAGTTCGGAT
GTAGTAGTAGCCATTATTTAATGTACATACTAATCGTGAATAGTGAATATGATGAAACATTGTATCTTAT
TGTATAAATATCCATAAACACATCATGAAAGACACTTTCTTTCACGGTCTGAATTAATTATGATACAATT
CTAATAGAAAACGAATTAAATTACGTTGAATTGTATGAAATCTAATTGAACAAGCCAACCACGACGACGA
CTAACGTTGCCTGGATTGACTCGGTTTAAGTTAACCACTAAAAAAACGGAGCTGTCATGTAACACGCGGA
TCGAGCAGGTCACAGTCATGAAGCCATCAAAGCAAAAGAACTAATCCAAGGGCTGAGATGATTAATTAGT
TTAAAAATTAGTTAACACGAGGGAAAAGGCTGTCTGACAGCCAGGTCACGTTATCTTTACCTGTGGTCGA
AATGATTCGTGTCTGTCGATTTTAATTATTTTTTTGAAAGGCCGAAAATAAAGTTGTAAGAGATAAACCC
GCCTATATAAATTCATATATTTTCCTCTCCGCTTTGAATACTGTATTTTTACAACAATTACCAACAACAA
CAAAGAAGTTCCTATTCTCTAGAAAGTATAGGAACTTCCTGCTTTAATGAGATATGCGAGAAGCCTATGA
TCGCATGATATTTGCTTTCAATTCTGTTGTGCACGTTGTAAAAAACCTGAGCATGTGTAGCTCAGATCCT
TACCGCCGGTTTCGGTTCATTCTAATGAATATATCACCCGTTACTATCGTATTTTTATGAATAATATTCT
CCGTTCAATTTACTGATTGTACCCTACTACTTATATGTACAATATTAAAATGAAAACAATATATTGTGCT
GAATAGGTTTATAGCGACATCTATGATAGAGCGCCACAATAACAAACAATTGCGTTTTATTATTACAAAT
CCAATTTTAAAAAAAGCGGCAGAACCGGTCAAACCTAAAAGACTGATTACATAAATCTTATTCAAATTTC
AAAAGTGCCCCAGGGGCTAGTATCTACGACACACCGAGCGGCGAACTAATAACGCTCACTGAAGGGAACT
CCGGTTCCCCGCCGGCGCGCATGGGTGAGATTCCTTGAAGTTGAGTATTGGCCGTCCGCTCTACCGAAAG
TTACGGGCACCATTCAACCCGGTCCAGCACGGCGGCCGGGTAACCGACTTGCTGCCCCGAGAATTATGCA
GCATTTTTTTGGTGTATGTGGGCCCCAAATGAAGTGCAGGTCAAACCTTGACAGTGACGACAAATCGTTG
GGCGGGTCCAGGGCGAATTTTGCGACAACATGTCGAGGCTCAGCAGGAAGTTCCTATTCTCTAGAAAGTA
TAGGAACTTCCAACAAACAACATTACAATTACTATTTACAATTACAATGACTTCAAAGGTGTATGATCCT
GAGCAGGTAAGTTTCTGCTTCTACCTTTGATATATATATAATAATTATCATTAATTAGTAGTAATATAAT
ATTTCAAATATTTTTTTCAAAATAAAAGAATGTAGTATATAGCAATTGCTTTTCTGTAGTTTATAAGTGT
GTATATTTTAATTTATAACTTTTCTAATATATGACCAAAATTTGTTGATGTGCAGAGAAAAAGAATGATA
ACTGGTCCACAATGGTGGGCAAGATGTAAACAGATGAACGTGCTTGATTCTTTCATTAATTACTACGATT
CAGAAAAGCACGCTGAGAATGCAGTTATCTTTCTTCACGGAAACGCTGCATCTTCATATTTGTGGAGACA
TGTTGTGCCTCACATTGAACCAGTGGCTAGGTGTATTATCCCAGATCTTATCGGAATGGGAAAGTCTGGT
AAATCTGGAAATGGTTCTTACAGACTTTTGGATCATTATAAGTACCTCACAGCTTGGTTCGAACTTCTCA
ACTTACCTAAGAAGATTATTTTCGTTGGACACGATTGGGGTGCTTGCTTGGCATTCCATTACTCATACGA
ACACCAAGATAAGATCAAAGCTATAGTTCATGCAGAGAGTGTTGTGGATGTGATAGAATCTTGGGATGAG
TGGCCAGATATTGAAGAGGATATTGCTTTGATCAAGTCTGAAGAGGGAGAAAAGATGGTTCTCGAAAATA
ACTTTTTCGTGGAAACTATGCTTCCTTCAAAGATTATGAGAAAATTGGAACCAGAAGAGTTTGCTGCATA
TCTCGAACCTTTCAAGGAAAAAGGAGAGGTTAGAAGGCCAACACTCAGTTGGCCTAGGGAAATACCATTA
GTTAAGGGAGGTAAACCTGATGTTGTGCAGATCGTGAGAAATTATAACGCTTACCTTAGGGCATCAGATG
ATTTGCCTAAGATGTTCATCGAGTCAGATCCAGGATTTTTCAGTAATGCTATAGTTGAAGGTGCAAAGAA
ATTTCCAAACACCGAGTTCGTTAAGGTGAAAGGATTGCATTTCTCACAAGAAGATGCTCCTGATGAGATG
GGAAAGTATATTAAGTCTTTTGTTGAAAGAGTGCTCAAAAACGAGCAGGGTTCTCGATCTGATGCTTCTG
AAGTAACGTCAACAAGCTCCCAGTCTGAGGTATGCACAGTGGAAACGCCAGGTTGTGTTGGTTCTTAAGC
TTCTCTAGCTAGAGTCGATCGACAAGCTCGAGTTTCTCCATAATAATGTGTGAGTAGTTCCCAGATAAGG
GAATTAGGGTTCCTATAGGGTTTCGCTCATGTGTTGAGCATATAAGAAACCCTTAGTATGTATTTGTATT
TGTAAAATACTTCTATCAATAAAATTTCTAATTCCTAAAACCAAAATCCAGTACTAAAATCCAGATCGCT
GCAAGAATTCAAGCTTGGAGCCAACACTCGAATCCCCACCCGTTGGACCAAACCCGGCTCATTAAGCGTC
GGTTCAGATTTATTTCCTTTATTTAAAAAAAAGGAAAGGGTAAAAAATAGAAAATTGGAAACAGTTAAAG
CCCAAAATTGTAATTTACCGAGAATTGTAAATTTACCTGAAAACCCTACGCTATAGTTTCGACTATAAAT
ACCAAACTTAGGACCTCACTTCAGAATCCCCTCGTCGCTGCGTCTCTCTCCCGCAACCTTCGATTTTCGT
TTATTCGCATCCATCGGAGAGAGAAAACAATCAATAAGCGACCTACTACAAACAAGTAAGTAAGAGAAAA
ACCAAAAGAAGAAGAGAAACAACAAGAAGAAGTAATGGAGGACGCCAAAAACATAAAGAAAGGCCCGGCG
CCATTCTATCCTCTAGAGGATGGAACCGCTGGAGAGCAACTGCATAAGGCTATGAAGAGATACGCCCTGG
TTCCTGGAACAATTGCTTTTACAGATGCACATATCGAGGTGAACATCACGTACGCGGAATACTTCGAAAT
GTCCGTTCGGTTGGCAGAAGCTATGAAACGATATGGGCTGAATACAAATCACAGAATCGTCGTATGCAGT
GAAAACTCTCTTCAATTCTTTATGCCGGTGTTGGGCGCGTTATTTATCGGAGTTGCAGTTGCGCCCGCGA
ACGACATTTATAATGAACGTGAATTGCTCAACAGTATGAACATTTCGCAGCCTACCGTAGTGTTTGTTTC
CAAAAAGGGGTTGCAAAAAATTTTGAACGTGCAAAAAAAATTACCAATAATCCAGAAAATTATTATCATG
GATTCTAAAACGGATTACCAGGGATTTCAGTCGATGTACACGTTCGTCACATCTCATCTACCTCCCGGTT
TTAATGAATACGATTTTGTACCAGAGTCCTTTGATCGTGACAAAACAATTGCACTGATAATGAATTCCTC
TGGATCTACTGGGTTACCTAAGGGTGTGGCCCTTCCGCATAGAACTGCCTGCGTCAGATTCTCGCATGCC
AGAGATCCTATTTTTGGCAATCAAATCATTCCGGATACTGCGATTTTAAGTGTTGTTCCATTCCATCACG
GTTTTGGAATGTTTACTACACTCGGATATTTGATATGTGGATTTCGAGTCGTCTTAATGTATAGATTTGA
AGAAGAGCTGTTTTTACGATCCCTTCAGGATTACAAAATTCAAAGTGCGTTGCTAGTACCAACCCTATTT
TCATTCTTCGCCAAAAGCACTCTGATTGACAAATACGATTTATCTAATTTACACGAAATTGCTTCTGGGG
GCGCACCTCTTTCGAAAGAAGTCGGGGAAGCGGTTGCAAAACGCTTCCATCTTCCAGGGATACGACAAGG
ATATGGGCTCACTGAGACTACATCAGCTATTCTGATTACACCCGAGGGGGATGATAAACCGGGCGCGGTC
GGTAAAGTTGTTCCATTTTTTGAAGCGAAGGTTGTGGATCTGGATACCGGGAAAACGCTGGGCGTTAATC
AGAGAGGCGAATTATGTGTCAGAGGACCTATGATTATGTCCGGTTATGTAAACAATCCGGAAGCGACCAA
CGCCTTGATTGACAAGGATGGATGGCTACATTCTGGAGACATAGCTTACTGGGACGAGGACGAACACTTC
TTCATAGTTGACCGCTTGAAGTCTTTAATTAAATACAAAGGATATCAGGTGGCCCCCGCTGAATTGGAAT
CGATATTGTTACAACACCCCAACATCTTCGACGCGGGCGTGGCAGGTCTGCCCGACGATGACGCCGGTGA
ACTTCCCGCCGCCGTTGTTGTTTTGGAGCACGGAAAGACGATGACGGAAAAAGAGATCGTGGATTACGTC
GCCAGTCAAGTAACAACCGCGAAAAAGTTGCGCGGAGGAGTTGTGTTTGTGGACGAAGTACCGAAAGGTC
TTACCGGAAAACTCGACGCAAGAAAAATCAGAGAGATCCTCATAAAGGCCAAGAAGGGCGGAAAGTCCAA
ATTGTAAGCTTGATCCCCCGTCGACAGCTAGCTATATCATCAATTTATGTATTACACATAATATCGCACT
CAGTCTTTCATCTACGGCAATGTACCAGCTGATATAATCAGTTATTGAAATATTTCTGAATTTAAACTTG
CATCAATAAATTTATGTTTTTGCTTGGACTATAATACCTGACTTGTTATTTTATCAATAAATATTTAAAC
TATATTTCTTTCAAGATCGCTACTAGAGGATGCACATGTGACCGAGGGACACGAAGTGATCCGTTTAAAC
TATCAGTGTTTGACAGGATATATTGGCGGGTAAACCTAAGAGAAAAGAGCGTTTATTAGAATAATCGGAT
ATTTAAAAGGGCGTGAAAAGGTTTATCCGTTCGTCCATTTGTATGTGCCAGCCGCCTTTGCGACGCTCAC
CGGGCTGGTTGCCCTCGCCGCTGGGCTGGCGGCCGTCTATGGCCCTGCAAACGCGCCAGAAACGCCGTCG
AAGCCGTGTGCGAGACACCGCGGCCGCCGGCGTTGTGGATACCTCGCGGAAAACTTGGCCCTCACTGACA
GATGAGGGGCGGACGTTGACACTTGAGGGGCCGACTCACCCGGCGCGGCGTTGACAGATGAGGGGCAGGC
TCGATTTCGGCCGGCGACGTGGAGCTGGCCAGCCTCGCAAATCGGCGAAAACGCCTGATTTTACGCGAGT
TTCCCACAGATGATGTGGACAAGCCTGGGGATAAGTGCCCTGCGGTATTGACACTTGAGGGGCGCGACTA
CTGACAGATGAGGGGCGCGATCCTTGACACTTGAGGGGCAGAGTGCTGACAGATGAGGGGCGCACCTATT
GACATTTGAGGGGCTGTCCACAGGCAGAAAATCCAGCATTTGCAAGGGTTTCCGCCCGTTTTTCGGCCAC
CGCTAACCTGTCTTTTAACCTGCTTTTAAACCAATATTTATAAACCTTGTTTTTAACCAGGGCTGCGCCC
TGTGCGCGTGACCGCGCACGCCGAAGGGGGGTGCCCCCCCTTCTCGAACCCTCCCGGCCCGCTAACGCGG
GCCTCCCATCCCCCCAGGGGCTGCGCCCCTCGGCCGCGAACGGCCTCACCCCAAAAATGGCAGCGCTGGC
CAATTCCCGAGTGCGCGGAACCCCTATTTGTTTATTTTTCTAAATACATTCAAATATGTATCCGCTCATG
AGACAATAACCCTGATAAATGCTTCAATAATATTGAAAAAGGAAGAGTATGGCTAAAATGAGAATATCAC
CGGAATTGAAAAAACTGATCGAAAAATACCGCTGCGTAAAAGATACGGAAGGAATGTCTCCTGCTAAGGT
ATATAAGCTGGTGGGAGAAAATGAAAACCTATATTTAAAAATGACGGACAGCCGGTATAAAGGGACCACC
TATGATGTGGAACGGGAAAAGGACATGATGCTATGGCTGGAAGGAAAGCTGCCTGTTCCAAAGGTCCTGC
ACTTTGAACGGCATGATGGCTGGAGCAATCTGCTCATGAGTGAGGCCGATGGCGTCCTTTGCTCGGAAGA
GTATGAAGATGAACAAAGCCCTGAAAAGATTATCGAGCTGTATGCGGAGTGCATCAGGCTCTTTCACTCC
ATCGACATATCGGATTGTCCCTATACGAATAGCTTAGACAGCCGCTTAGCCGAATTGGATTACTTACTGA
ATAACGATCTGGCCGATGTGGATTGCGAAAACTGGGAAGAGGACACTCCATTTAAAGATCCGCGCGAGCT
GTATGATTTTTTAAAGACGGAAAAGCCCGAAGAGGAACTTGTCTTTTCCCACGGCGACCTGGGAGACAGC
AACATCTTTGTGAAAGATGGCAAAGTAAGTGGCTTTATTGATCTTGGGAGAAGCGGCAGGGCGGACAAGT
GGTATGACATTGCCTTCTGCGTCCGGTCGCTCAGGGAGGATATCGGGGAAGAACAGTATGTCGAGCTATT
TTTTGACTTACTGGGGATCAAGCCTGATTGGGAGAAAATAAAATATTATATTTTACTGGATGAATTGTTT
TAGCTGTCAGACCAAGTTTACTCATATATACTTTAGATTGATTTAAAACTTCATTTTTAATTTAAAAGGA
TCTAGGTGAAGATCCTTTTTGATAATCTCATGACCAAAATCCCTTAACGTGAGTTTTCGTTCCACTGAGC
GTCAGACCCCGTAGAAAAGATCAAAGGATCTTCTTGAGATCCTTTTTTTCTGCGCGTAATCTGCTGCTTG
CAAACAAAAAAACCACCGCTACCAGCGGTGGTTTGTTTGCCGGATCAAGAGCTACCAACTCTTTTTCCGA
AGGTAACTGGCTTCAGCAGAGCGCAGATACCAAATACTGTTCTTCTAGTGTAGCCGTAGTTAGGCCACCA
CTTCAAGAACTCTGTAGCACCGCCTACATACCTCGCTCTGCTAATCCTGTTACCAGTGGCTGCTGCCAGT
GGCGATAAGTCGTGTCTTACCGGGTTGGACTCAAGACGATAGTTACCGGATAAGGCGCAGCGGTCGGGCT
GAACGGGGGGTTCGTGCACACAGCCCAGCTTGGAGCGAACGACCTACACCGAACTGAGATACCTACAGCG
TGAGCTATGAGAAAGCGCCACGCTTCCCGAAGGGAGAAAGGCGGACAGGTATCCGGTAAGCGGCAGGGTC
GGAACAGGAGAGCGCACGAGGGAGCTTCCAGGGGGAAACGCCTGGTATCTTTATAGTCCTGTCGGGTTTC
GCCACCTCTGACTTGAGCGTCGATTTTTGTGATGCTCGTCAGGGGGGCGGAGCCTATGGAAAAACGCCAG
CAACGCGGCCTTTTTACGGTTCCTGGCAGATCCTAGATGTGGCGCAACGATGCCGGCGACAAGCAGGAGC
GCACCGACTTCTTCCGCATCAAGTGTTTTGGCTCTCAGGCCGAGGCCCACGGCAAGTATTTGGGCAAGGG
GTCGCTGGTATTCGTGCAGGGCAAGATTCGGAATACCAAGTACGAGAAGGACGGCCAGACGGTCTACGGG
ACCGACTTCATTGCCGATAAGGTGGATTATCTGGACACCAAGGCACCAGGCGGGTCAAATCAGGAATAAG
GGCACATTGCCCCGGCGTGAGTCGGGGCAATCCCGCAAGGAGGGTGAATGAATCGGACGTTTGACCGGAA
GGCATACAGGCAAGAACTGATCGACGCGGGGTTTTCCGCCGAGGATGCCGAAACCATCGCAAGCCGCACC
GTCATGCGTGCGCCCCGCGAAACCTTCCAGTCCGTCGGCTCGATGGTCCAGCAAGCTACGGCCAAGATCG
AGCGCGACAGCGTGCAACTGGCTCCCCCTGCCCTGCCCGCGCCATCGGCCGCCGTGGAGCGTTCGCGTCG
TCTTGAACAGGAGGCGGCAGGTTTGGCGAAGTCGATGACCATCGACACGCGAGGAACTATGACGACCAAG
AAGCGAAAAACCGCCGGCGAGGACCTGGCAAAACAGGTCAGCGAGGCCAAGCAGGCCGCGTTGCTGAAAC
ACACGAAGCAGCAGATCAAGGAAATGCAGCTTTCCTTGTTCGATATTGCGCCGTGGCCGGACACGATGCG
AGCGATGCCAAACGACACGGCCCGCTCTGCCCTGTTCACCACGCGCAACAAGAAAATCCCGCGCGAGGCG
CTGCAAAACAAGGTCATTTTCCACGTCAACAAGGACGTGAAGATCACCTACACCGGCGTCGAGCTGCGGG
CCGACGATGACGAACTGGTGTGGCAGCAGGTGTTGGAGTACGCGAAGCGCACCCCTATCGGCGAGCCGAT
CACCTTCACGTTCTACGAGCTTTGCCAGGACCTGGGCTGGTCGATCAATGGCCGGTATTACACGAAGGCC
GAGGAATGCCTGTCGCGCCTACAGGCGACGGCGATGGGCTTCACGTCCGACCGCGTTGGGCACCTGGAAT
CGGTGTCGCTGCTGCACCGCTTCCGCGTCCTGGACCGTGGCAAGAAAACGTCCCGTTGCCAGGTCCTGAT
CGACGAGGAAATCGTCGTGCTGTTTGCTGGCGACCACTACACGAAATTCATATGGGAGAAGTACCGCAAG
CTGTCGCCGACGGCCCGACGGATGTTCGACTATTTCAGCTCGCACCGGGAGCCGTACCCGCTCAAGCTGG
AAACCTTCCGCCTCATGTGCGGATCGGATTCCACCCGCGTGAAGAAGTGGCGCGAGCAGGTCGGCGAAGC
CTGCGAAGAGTTGCGAGGCAGCGGCCTGGTGGAACACGCCTGGGTCAATGATGACCTGGTGCATTGCAAA
CGCTAGGGCCTTGTGGGGTCAGTTCCGGCTGGGGGTTCAGCAGCCCCTGCTCGGATCTGTTGGACCGGAC
AGTAGTCATGGTTGATGGGCTGCCTGTATCGAGTGGTGATTTTGTGCCGAGCTGCCGGTCGGGGAGCTGT
TGGCTGGCTGGTGGCAGGATATATTGTGGTGTAAACAAATTGACGCTTAGACAACTTAATAACACATTGC
GGACGTTTTTAATGTACTGGGGTTGAACACTCT
